>Addgene plasmid #59438 | pUltra-Smurf-luc-RTTA3 | depositor full sequence | sequence record 92494 | pUltra-Smurf-luc-RTTA3 sequence 10757 bps
AGCTTAATGTAGTCTTATGCAATACTCTTGTAGTCTTGCAACATGGTAACGATGAGTTAGCAACATGCCT
TACAAGGAGAGAAAAAGCACCGTGCATGCCGATTGGTGGAAGTAAGGTGGTACGATCGTGCCTTATTAGG
AAGGCAACAGACGGGTCTGACATGGATTGGACGAACCACTGAATTGCCGCATTGCAGAGATATTGTATTT
AAGTGCCTAGCTCGATACAATAAACGGGTCTCTCTGGTTAGACCAGATCTGAGCCTGGCTCTCTGGCTAA
CTAGGGAACCCACTGCTTAAGCCTCAATAAAGCTTGCCTTGAGTGCTTCAAGTAGTGTGTGCCCGTCTGT
TGTGTGACTCTGGTAACTAGAGATCCCTCAGACCCTTTTAGTCAGTGTGGAAAATCTCTAGCAGTGGCGC
CCGAACAGGGACCTGAAAGCGAAAGGGAAACCAGAGCTCTCTCGACGCAGGACTCGGCTTGCTGAAGCGC
GCACGGCAAGAGGCGAGGGGCGGCGACTGGTGAGTACGCCAAAAATTTTGACTAGCGGAGGCTAGAAGGA
GAGAGATGGGTGCGAGAGCGTCAGTATTAAGCGGGGGAGAATTAGATCGCGATGGGAAAAAATTCGGTTA
AGGCCAGGGGGAAAGAAAAAATATAAATTAAAACATATAGTATGGGCAAGCAGGGAGCTAGAACGATTCG
CAGTTAATCCTGGCCTGTTAGAAACATCAGAAGGCTGTAGACAAATACTGGGACAGCTACAACCATCCCT
TCAGACAGGATCAGAAGAACTTAGATCATTATATAATACAGTAGCAACCCTCTATTGTGTGCATCAAAGG
ATAGAGATAAAAGACACCAAGGAAGCTTTAGACAAGATAGAGGAAGAGCAAAACAAAAGTAAGACCACCG
CACAGCAAGCGGCCGCTGATCTTCAGACCTGGAGGAGGAGATATGAGGGACAATTGGAGAAGTGAATTAT
ATAAATATAAAGTAGTAAAAATTGAACCATTAGGAGTAGCACCCACCAAGGCAAAGAGAAGAGTGGTGCA
GAGAGAAAAAAGAGCAGTGGGAATAGGAGCTTTGTTCCTTGGGTTCTTGGGAGCAGCAGGAAGCACTATG
GGCGCAGCGTCAATGACGCTGACGGTACAGGCCAGACAATTATTGTCTGGTATAGTGCAGCAGCAGAACA
ATTTGCTGAGGGCTATTGAGGCGCAACAGCATCTGTTGCAACTCACAGTCTGGGGCATCAAGCAGCTCCA
GGCAAGAATCCTGGCTGTGGAAAGATACCTAAAGGATCAACAGCTCCTGGGGATTTGGGGTTGCTCTGGA
AAACTCATTTGCACCACTGCTGTGCCTTGGAATGCTAGTTGGAGTAATAAATCTCTGGAACAGATTTGGA
ATCACACGACCTGGATGGAGTGGGACAGAGAAATTAACAATTACACAAGCTTAATACACTCCTTAATTGA
AGAATCGCAAAACCAGCAAGAAAAGAATGAACAAGAATTATTGGAATTAGATAAATGGGCAAGTTTGTGG
AATTGGTTTAACATAACAAATTGGCTGTGGTATATAAAATTATTCATAATGATAGTAGGAGGCTTGGTAG
GTTTAAGAATAGTTTTTGCTGTACTTTCTATAGTGAATAGAGTTAGGCAGGGATATTCACCATTATCGTT
TCAGACCCACCTCCCAACCCCGAGGGGACCCGACAGGCCCGAAGGAATAGAAGAAGAAGGTGGAGAGAGA
GACAGAGACAGATCCATTCGATTAGTGAACGGATCGGCACTGCGTGCGCCAATTCTGCAGACAAATGGCA
GTATTCATCCACAATTTTAAAAGAAAAGGGGGGATTGGGGGGTACAGTGCAGGGGAAAGAATAGTAGACA
TAATAGCAACAGACATACAAACTAAAGAATTACAAAAACAAATTACAAAAATTCAAAATTTTCGGGTTTA
TTACAGGGACAGCAGAGATCCAGTTTGGTTAATTAACGATAACTTCGTATAATGTGTACTATACGAAGTT
ATCTCGAGATTAACCCGTGTCGGCTCCAGATCTGGCCTCCGCGCCGGGTTTTGGCGCCTCCCGCGGGCGC
CCCCCTCCTCACGGCGAGCGCTGCCACGTCAGACGAAGGGCGCAGCGAGCGTCCTGATCCTTCCGCCCGG
ACGCTCAGGACAGCGGCCCGCTGCTCATAAGACTCGGCCTTAGAACCCCAGTATCAGCAGAAGGACATTT
TAGGACGGGACTTGGGTGACTCTAGGGCACTGGTTTTCTTTCCAGAGAGCGGAACAGGCGAGGAAAAGTA
GTCCCTTCTCGGCGATTCTGCGGAGGGATCTCCGTGGGGCGGTGAACGCCGATGATTATATAAGGACGCG
CCGGGTGTGGCACAGCTAGTTCCGTCGCAGCCGGGATTTGGGTCGCGGTTCTTGTTTGTGGATCGCTGTG
ATCGTCACTTGGTGAGTAGCGGGCTGCTGGGCTGGCCGGGGCTTTCGTGGCCGCCGGGCCGCTCGGTGGG
ACGGAAGCGTGTGGAGAGACCGCCAAGGGCTGTAGTCTGGGTCCGCGAGCAAGGTTGCCCTGAACTGGGG
GTTGGGGGGAGCGCAGCAAAATGGCGGCTGTTCCCGAGTCTTGAATGGAAGACGCTTGTGAGGCGGGCTG
TGAGGTCGTTGAAACAAGGTGGGGGGCATGGTGGGCGGCAAGAACCCAAGGTCTTGAGGCCTTCGCTAAT
GCGGGAAAGCTCTTATTCGGGTGAGATGGGCTGGGGCACCATCTGGGGACCCTGACGTGAAGTTTGTCAC
TGACTGGAGAACTCGGTTTGTCGTCTGTTGCGGGGGCGGCAGTTATGGCGGTGCCGTTGGGCAGTGCACC
CGTACCTTTGGGAGCGCGCGCCCTCGTCGTGTCGTGACGTCACCCGTTCTGTTGGCTTATAATGCAGGGT
GGGGCCACCTGCCGGTAGGTGTGCGGTAGGCTTTTCTCCGTCGCAGGACGCAGGGTTCGGGCCTAGGGTA
GGCTCTCCTGAATCGACAGGCGCCGGACCTCTGGTGAGGGGAGGGATAAGTGAGGCGTCAGTTTCTTTGG
TCGGTTTTATGTACCTATCTTCTTAAGTAGCTGAAGCTCCGGTTTTGAACTATGCGCTCGGGGTTGGCGA
GTGTGTTTTGTGAAGTTTTTTAGGCACCTTTTGAAATGTAATCATTTGGGTCAATATGTAATTTTCAGTG
TTAGACTAGTAAATTGTCCGCTAAATTCTGGCCGTTTTTGGCTTTTTTGTTAGACGAAGCTTGGGCTGCA
GGTCCGATCCACCGGTATGGCCCTGTCCAACAAGTTCATCGGCGACGACATGAAGATGACCTACCACATG
GACGGCTGCGTGAACGGCCACTACTTCACCGTGAAGGGCGAGGGCAGCGGCAAGCCCTACGAGGGCACCC
AGACCTCCACCTTCAAGGTGACCATGGCCAACGGCGGCCCCCTGGCCTTCTCCTTCGACATCCTGTCCAC
CGTGTTCATGTACGGCAACCGCTGCTTCACCGCCTACCCCACCAGCATGCCCGACTACTTCAAGCAGGCC
TTCCCCGACGGCATGTCCTACGAGAGAACCTTCACCTACGAGGACGGCGGCGTGGCCACCGCCAGCTGGG
AGATCAGCCTGAAGGGCAACTGCTTCGAGCACAAGTCCACCTTCCACGGCGTGAACTTCCCCGCCGACGG
CCCCGTGATGGCCAAGAAGACCACCGGCTGGGACCCCTCCTTCGAGAAGATGACCGTGTGCGACGGCATC
TTGAAGGGCGACGTGACCGCCTTCCTGATGCTGCAGGGCGGCGGCAACTACAGATGCCAGTTCCACACCT
CCTACAAGACCAAGAAGCCCGTGACCATGCCCCCCAACCACGTGGTGGAGCACCGCATCGCCAGAACCGA
CCTGGACAAGGGCGGCAACAGCGTGCAGCTGACCGAGCACGCCGTGGCCCACATCACCTCCGTGGTGCCC
TTCGTGTACAAGGGATCTGGAGCAACAAACTTCTCACTACTCAAACAAGCAGGTGACGTGGAGGAGAATC
CCGGGCCTTCTAGTATGGAAGACGCCAAAAACATAAAGAAAGGCCCGGCGCCATTCTATCCGCTGGAAGA
TGGAACCGCTGGAGAGCAACTGCATAAGGCTATGAAGAGATACGCCCTGGTTCCTGGAACAATTGCTTTT
ACAGATGCACATATCGAGGTGGACATCACTTACGCTGAGTACTTCGAAATGTCCGTTCGGTTGGCAGAAG
CTATGAAACGATATGGGCTGAATACAAATCACAGAATCGTCGTATGCAGTGAAAACTCTCTTCAATTCTT
TATGCCGGTGTTGGGCGCGTTATTTATCGGAGTTGCAGTTGCGCCCGCGAACGACATTTATAATGAACGT
GAATTGCTCAACAGTATGGGCATTTCGCAGCCTACCGTGGTGTTCGTTTCCAAAAAGGGGTTGCAAAAAA
TTTTGAACGTGCAAAAAAAGCTCCCAATCATCCAAAAAATTATTATCATGGATTCTAAAACGGATTACCA
GGGATTTCAGTCGATGTACACGTTCGTCACATCTCATCTACCTCCCGGTTTTAATGAATACGATTTTGTG
CCAGAGTCCTTCGATAGGGACAAGACAATTGCACTGATCATGAACTCCTCTGGATCTACTGGTCTGCCTA
AAGGTGTCGCTCTGCCTCATAGAACTGCCTGCGTGAGATTCTCGCATGCCAGAGATCCTATTTTTGGCAA
TCAAATCATTCCGGATACTGCGATTTTAAGTGTTGTTCCATTCCATCACGGTTTTGGAATGTTTACTACA
CTCGGATATTTGATATGTGGATTTCGAGTCGTCTTAATGTATAGATTTGAAGAAGAGCTGTTTCTGAGGA
GCCTTCAGGATTACAAGATTCAAAGTGCGCTGCTGGTGCCAACCCTATTCTCCTTCTTCGCCAAAAGCAC
TCTGATTGACAAATACGATTTATCTAATTTACACGAAATTGCTTCTGGTGGCGCTCCCCTCTCTAAGGAA
GTCGGGGAAGCGGTTGCCAAGAGGTTCCATCTGCCAGGTATCAGGCAAGGATATGGGCTCACTGAGACTA
CATCAGCTATTCTGATTACACCCGAGGGGGATGATAAACCGGGCGCGGTCGGTAAAGTTGTTCCATTTTT
TGAAGCGAAGGTTGTGGATCTGGATACCGGGAAAACGCTGGGCGTTAATCAAAGAGGCGAACTGTGTGTG
AGAGGTCCTATGATTATGTCCGGTTATGTAAACAATCCGGAAGCGACCAACGCCTTGATTGACAAGGATG
GATGGCTACATTCTGGAGACATAGCTTACTGGGACGAAGACGAACACTTCTTCATCGTTGACCGCCTGAA
GTCTCTGATTAAGTACAAAGGCTATCAGGTGGCTCCCGCTGAATTGGAATCCATCTTGCTCCAACACCCC
AACATCTTCGACGCAGGTGTCGCAGGTCTTCCCGACGATGACGCCGGTGAACTTCCCGCCGCCGTTGTTG
TTTTGGAGCACGGAAAGACGATGACGGAAAAAGAGATCGTGGATTACGTCGCCAGTCAAGTAACAACCGC
GAAAAAGTTGCGCGGAGGAGTTGTGTTTGTGGACGAAGTACCGAAAGGTCTTACCGGAAAACTCGACGCA
AGAAAAATCAGAGAGATCCTCATAAAGGCCAAGAAGGGCGGAAAGATCGCCGTGAGATCCGGCTCCGGCG
AGGGCAGGGGAAGTCTACTAACATGCGGGGACGTGGAGGAAAATCCCGGCCCAGCTAGTATGTCCAGACT
GGACAAGAGCAAAGTCATAAACGGAGCTCTGGAATTACTCAATGGTGTCGGTATCGAAGGCCTGACGACA
AGGAAACTCGCTCAAAAGCTGGGAGTTGAGCAGCCTACCCTGTACTGGCACGTGAAGAACAAGCGGGCCC
TGCTCGATGCCCTGCCAATCGAGATGCTGGACAGGCATCATACCCACTTCTGCCCCCTGGAAGGCGAGTC
ATGGCAAGACTTTCTGCGGAACAACGCCAAGTCATACCGCTGTGCTCTCCTCTCACATCGCGACGGGGCT
AAAGTGCATCTCGGCACCCGCCCAACAGAGAAACAGTACGAAACCCTGGAAAATCAGCTCGCGTTCCTGT
GTCAGCAAGGCTTCTCCCTGGAGAACGCACTGTACGCTCTGTCCGCCGTGGGCCACTTTACACTGGGCTG
CGTATTGGAGGAACAGGAGCATCAAGTAGCAAAAGAGGAAAGAGAGACACCTACCACCGATTCTATGCCC
CCACTTCTGAGACAAGCAATTGAGCTGTTCGACCGGCAGGGAGCCGAACCTGCCTTCCTTTTCGGCCTGG
AACTAATCATATGTGGCCTGGAGAAACAGCTAAAGTGCGAAAGCGGCGGGCCGACCGACGCCCTTGACGA
TTTTGACTTAGACATGCTCCCAGCCGATGCCCTTGACGACTTTGACCTTGATATGCTGCCTGCTGACGCT
CTTGACGATTTTGACCTTGACATGCTCCCCGGGTAAGAATTCATAACTTCGTATAATGTGTACTATACGA
AGTTATGTCGACTCGACAATCAACCTCTGGATTACAAAATTTGTGAAAGATTGACTGGTATTCTTAACTA
TGTTGCTCCTTTTACGCTATGTGGATACGCTGCTTTAATGCCTTTGTATCATGCTATTGCTTCCCGTATG
GCTTTCATTTTCTCCTCCTTGTATAAATCCTGGTTGCTGTCTCTTTATGAGGAGTTGTGGCCCGTTGTCA
GGCAACGTGGCGTGGTGTGCACTGTGTTTGCTGACGCAACCCCCACTGGTTGGGGCATTGCCACCACCTG
TCAGCTCCTTTCCGGGACTTTCGCTTTCCCCCTCCCTATTGCCACGGCGGAACTCATCGCCGCCTGCCTT
GCCCGCTGCTGGACAGGGGCTCGGCTGTTGGGCACTGACAATTCCGTGGTGTTGTCGGGGAAGCTGACGT
CCTTTCCATGGCTGCTCGCCTGTGTTGCCACCTGGATTCTGCGCGGGACGTCCTTCTGCTACGTCCCTTC
GGCCCTCAATCCAGCGGACCTTCCTTCCCGCGGCCTGCTGCCGGCTCTGCGGCCTCTTCCGCATCTTCGC
CTTCGCCCTCAGACGAGTCGGATCTCCCTTTGGGCCGCCTCCCCGCCTGGAATTAATTCGAGCTCGGTAC
CTTTAAGACCAATGACTTACAAGGCAGCTGTAGATCTTAGCCACTTTTTAAAAGAAAAGGGGGGACTGGA
AGGGCTACGTAACTCCCAACGAAGACAAGATCTGCTTTTTGCTTGTACTGGGTCTCTCTGGTTAGACCAG
ATCTGAGCCTGGGAGCTCTCTGGCTAACTAGGGAACCCACTGCTTAAGCCTCAATAAAGCTTGCCTTGAG
TGCTTCAAGTAGTGTGTGCCCGTCTGTTGTGTGACTCTGGTAACTAGAGATCCCTCAGACCCTTTTAGTC
AGTGTGGAAAATCTCTAGCAGTAGTAGTTCATGTCATCTTATTATTCAGTATTTATAACTTGCAAAGAAA
TGAATATCAGAGAGTGAGAGGAACTTGTTTATTGCAGCTTATAATGGTTACAAATAAAGCAATAGCATCA
CAAATTTCACAAATAAAGCATTTTTTTCACTGCATTCTAGTTGTGGTTTGTCCAAACTCATCAATGTATC
TTATCATGTCTGGCTCTAGCTATCCCGCCCCTAACTCCGCCCATCCCGCCCCTAACTCCGCCCAGTTCCG
CCCATTCTCCGCCCCATGGCTGACTAATTTTTTTTATTTATGCAGAGGCCGAGGCCGCCTCGGCCTCTGA
GCTATTCCAGAAGTAGTGAGGAGGCTTTTTTGGAGGCCTAGGGACGTACCCAATTCGCCCTATAGTGAGT
CGTATTACGCGCGCTCACTGGCCGTCGTTTTACAACGTCGTGACTGGGAAAACCCTGGCGTTACCCAACT
TAATCGCCTTGCAGCACATCCCCCTTTCGCCAGCTGGCGTAATAGCGAAGAGGCCCGCACCGATCGCCCT
TCCCAACAGTTGCGCAGCCTGAATGGCGAATGGCGCG
[124 nt withheld, positions 8088-8211]
C
[91 nt withheld, positions 8213-8303]
A
[49 nt withheld, positions 8305-8353]
CCTTTGACGTTGGAGTCCACGTTCTTT
[37 nt withheld, positions 8381-8417]
ACCCTATCTCGGTCTATTCTTTTGATTTATAAGGGATTTTGCCGATTTCGGCCTATTGGTTAAAAAATGA
GCTGATTTAACAAAAATTTAACGCGAATTTTAACAAAATATTAACGTTTACAATTTCCCAGGTGGCACTT
TTCGGGGAAATGTGCGCGGAACCCCTATTTGTTTATTTTTCTAAATACATTCAAATATGTATCCGCTCAT
GAGACAATAACCCTGATAAATGCTTCAATAATATTGAAAAAGGAAGAGTATGAGTATTCAACATTTCCGT
GTCGCCCTTATTCCCTTTTTTGCGGCATTTTGCCTTCCTGTTTTTGCTCACCCAGAAACGCTGGTGAAAG
TAAAAGATGCTGAAGATCAGTTGGGTGCACGAGTGGGTTACATCGAACTGGATCTCAACAGCGGTAAGAT
CCTTGAGAGTTTTCGCCCCGAAGAACGTTTTCCAATGATGAGCACTTTTAAAGTTCTGCTATGTGGCGCG
GTATTATCCCGTATTGACGCCGGGCAAGAGCAACTCGGTCGCCGCATACACTATTCTCAGAATGACTTGG
TTGAGTACTCACCAGTCACAGAAAAGCATCTTACGGATGGCATGACAGTAAGAGAATTATGCAGTGCTGC
CATAACCATGAGTGATAACACTGCGGCCAACTTACTTCTGACAACGATCGGAGGACCGAAGGAGCTAACC
GCTTTTTTGCACAACATGGGGGATCATGTAACTCGCCTTGATCGTTGGGAACCGGAGCTGAATGAAGCCA
TACCAAACGACGAGCGTGACACCACGATGCCTGTAGCAATGGCAACAACGTTGCGCAAACTATTAACTGG
CGAACTACTTACTCTAGCTTCCCGGCAACAATTAATAGACTGGATGGAGGCGGATAAAGTTGCAGGACCA
CTTCTGCGCTCGGCCCTTCCGGCTGGCTGGTTTATTGCTGATAAATCTGGAGCCGGTGAGCGTGGGTCTC
GCGGTATCATTGCAGCACTGGGGCCAGATGGTAAGCCCTCCCGTATCGTAGTTATCTACACGACGGGGAG
TCAGGCAACTATGGATGAACGAAATAGACAGATCGCTGAGATAGGTGCCTCACTGATTAAGCATTGGTAA
CTGTCAGACCAAGTTTACTCATATATACTTTAGATTGATTTAAAACTTCATTTTTAATTTAAAAGGATCT
AGGTGAAGATCCTTTTTGATAATCTCATGACCAAAATCCCTTAACGTGAGTTTTCGTTCCACTGAGCGTC
AGACCCCGTAGAAAAGATCAAAGGATCTTCTTGAGATCCTTTTTTTCTGCGCGTAATCTGCTGCTTGCAA
ACAAAAAAACCACCGCTACCAGCGGTGGTTTGTTTGCCGGATCAAGAGCTACCAACTCTTTTTCCGAAGG
TAACTGGCTTCAGCAGAGCGCAGATACCAAATACTGTCCTTCTAGTGTAGCCGTAGTTAGGCCACCACTT
CAAGAACTCTGTAGCACCGCCTACATACCTCGCTCTGCTAATCCTGTTACCAGTGGCTGCTGCCAGTGGC
GATAAGTCGTGTCTTACCGGGTTGGACTCAAGACGATAGTTACCGGATAAGGCGCAGCGGTCGGGCTGAA
CGGGGGGTTCGTGCACACAGCCCAGCTTGGAGCGAACGACCTACACCGAACTGAGATACCTACAGCGTGA
GCTATGAGAAAGCGCCACGCTTCCCGAAGGGAGAAAGGCGGACAGGTATCCGGTAAGCGGCAGGGTCGGA
ACAGGAGAGCGCACGAGGGAGCTTCCAGGGGGAAACGCCTGGTATCTTTATAGTCCTGTCGGGTTTCGCC
ACCTCTGACTTGAGCGTCGATTTTTGTGATGCTCGTCAGGGGGGCGGAGCCTATGGAAAAACGCCAGCAA
CGCGGCCTTTTTACGGTTCCTGGCCTTTTGCTGGCCTTTTGCTCACATGTTCTTTCCTGCGTTATCCCCT
GATTCTGTGGATAACCGTATTACCGCCTTTGAGTGAGCTGATACCGCTCGCCGCAGCCGAACGACCGAGC
GCAGCGAGTCAGTGAGCGAGGAAGCGGAAGAGCGCCCAATACGCAAACCGCCTCTCCCCGCGCGTTGGCC
GATTCATTAATGCAGCTGGCACGACAGGTTTCCCGACTGGAAAGCGGGCAGTGAGCGCAACGCAATTAAT
GTGAGTTAGCTCACTCATTAGGCACCCCAGGCTTTACACTTTATGCTTCCGGCTCGTATGTTGTGTGGAA
TTGTGAGCGGATAACAATTTCACACAGGAAACAGCTATGACCATGATTACGCCAAGCGCGCAATTAACCC
TCACTAAAGGGAACAAAAGCTGGAGCTGCA
Features (pLannotate 1.2.2; 31 found; start..end, strand, type, name):
      8..229     +  promoter       RSV promoter: Rous sarcoma virus enhancer/promoter
    236..413     +  LTR            5' LTR (truncated): truncated 5' long terminal repeat (LTR) from HIV-1
    457..582     +  misc_feature   HIV-1 Ψ: packaging signal of human immunodeficiency virus type 1
    566..929     +  CDS            HIV-1 gag (fragment): gag protein from human immunodeficiency virus 1; gag
   1075..1308    +  misc_feature   RRE: The Rev response element (RRE) of HIV-1 allows for Rev-dependent mRNA export from the nucleus to the cytoplasm.
   1685..1785    +  CDS            Rev (fragment): human immunodeficiency virus 1 (HIV-1) Rev protein; rev; enhances nuclear export of unspliced and incompletely spliced viral mRNAs
   1835..1952    +  misc_feature   cPPT/CTS: central polypurine tract and central termination sequence of HIV-1
   1999..2032    -  protein_bind   lox5171: Cre-mediated recombination occurs in the 8-bp core sequence (GTACACAT). lox5171 sites are compatible with each other, but incompatible with loxP or loxN sites (Lee and Saito, 1988). Cre recombinase
   2064..3275    +  promoter       UbC promoter: human ubiquitin C promoter
   3307..3993    +  CDS            AmCyan1: Anemonia majano cyan fluorescent protein mammalian codon-optimized
   4075..5724    +  CDS            luciferase: firefly luciferase; luc+; enhanced luc+ version of the luciferase gene
   5740..5792    +  CDS            T2A (fragment): 2A peptide from Thosea asigna virus capsid protein Eukaryotic ribosomes fail to insert a peptide bond between the Gly and Pro residues, yielding separate polypeptides.
   5800..6497    +  CDS            rtTA3 (fragment): reverse tetracycline transactivator 3 activates expression from Tet-responsive promoters in the presence of doxycycline
   6427..6537    +  CDS            VP48: 3 tandem repeats of the minimal activation domain of herpes simplex virus VP16 (Cheng et al., 2013)
   6553..6586    -  protein_bind   lox5171: Cre-mediated recombination occurs in the 8-bp core sequence (GTACACAT). lox5171 sites are compatible with each other, but incompatible with loxP or loxN sites (Lee and Saito, 1988). Cre recombinase
   6598..7186    +  misc_feature   WPRE: woodchuck hepatitis virus posttranscriptional regulatory element
   7207..7344    +  CDS            nef (fragment): NEF_HV1LA - Experimental evidence at protein level: Swiss-Prot protein existence level 1. Extracellular Nef protein targets CD4(+) T-lymphocytes for apoptosis by interacting with CXCR4 surface receptors. From Human immunodeficiency virus type 1 group M subtype B (isolate Lai) (HIV-1).
   7330..7510    +  LTR            5' LTR (truncated): truncated 5' long terminal repeat (LTR) from HIV-1
   7582..7703    +  polyA_signal   SV40 poly(A) signal: SV40 polyadenylation signal
   7743..7878    +  rep_origin     SV40 ori: SV40 origin of replication
   7899..7917    -  promoter       T7 promoter: promoter for bacteriophage T7 RNA polymerase
   7925..8080    +  CDS            lacZα (fragment): LacZα fragment of β-galactosidase; lacZ fragment
   8088..8543    +  rep_origin     f1 ori (sequence partly withheld): f1 bacteriophage origin of replication; arrow indicates direction of (+) strand synthesis
   8572..8676    +  promoter       AmpR promoter: bla
   8677..9537    +  CDS            AmpR: β-lactamase; bla; confers resistance to ampicillin, carbenicillin, and related antibiotics
   9708..10296   +  rep_origin     ori: high-copy-number ColE1/pMB1/pBR322/pUC origin of replication
  10479..10571   +  CDS            lacI (fragment): lac repressor; lacI; The lac repressor binds to the lac operator to inhibit transcription in E. coli. This inhibition can be relieved by adding lactose or isopropyl-β-D-thiogalactopyranoside (IPTG).
  10584..10605   +  protein_bind   CAP binding site: CAP binding activates transcription in the presence of cAMP. E. coli catabolite activator protein
  10620..10650   +  promoter       lac promoter: promoter for the E. coli lac operon
  10654..10676   +  protein_bind   lac operator (fragment): The lac repressor binds to the lac operator to inhibit transcription in E. coli. This inhibition can be relieved by adding lactose or isopropyl-β-D-thiogalactopyranoside (IPTG). lac repressor encoded by lacI
  10719..10737   +  promoter       T3 promoter: promoter for bacteriophage T3 RNA polymerase
