[The description below was written by a language model from this plasmid's Addgene catalogue record and pLannotate feature annotations shown in this document.]
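Description:
pUltra-Smurf-luc-RTTA3 is a third-generation-style HIV-1 lentiviral transfer plasmid for mammalian expression, derived from pUltra-Chili by replacing the dTomato reporter with the cyan fluorescent protein AmCyan. In bacteria it is maintained through a high-copy ColE1/pUC origin and ampicillin resistance (AmpR), and the backbone also carries an f1 origin, an SV40 origin and residual lac/T7/T3 elements. The viral portion has an RSV promoter driving a truncated 5' LTR, followed by the Ψ packaging signal with a gag fragment, the RRE for Rev-dependent export, and the cPPT/CTS. A WPRE, a truncated 3' LTR and an SV40 poly(A) signal lie downstream of the cargo.

The payload is a single human ubiquitin C (UbC) promoter-driven multicistronic cassette encoding AmCyan1, firefly luciferase (luc+) and the reverse tetracycline transactivator rtTA3. A T2A peptide is annotated between luciferase and rtTA3, so those proteins are released separately. The feature table does not annotate the linker between AmCyan1 and luciferase. Transduced cells can therefore be isolated by FACS on cyan fluorescence and followed by luciferase signal. The depositor notes that the plasmid is otherwise identical to a puromycin-selectable sister construct. rtTA3 activates Tet-responsive promoters in the presence of doxycycline, supplying the transactivator for the companion doxycycline-inducible pUltra-dox vector.

Two lox5171 sites in the same orientation, one just after the cPPT and one just before the WPRE, flank the entire UbC cassette. Cre recombinase can thus excise the promoter, reporters and rtTA3. This fits the stated purpose of silencing the inducible pUltra-dox system, since inducible expression cannot occur without the transactivator. lox5171 sites do not recombine with standard loxP sites.
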