Addgene plasmid #59438: pUltra-Smurf-luc-RTTA3
Purpose: silence doxycyclin inducible pUltra-dox (also expresses luciferase)
Depositing lab: Yildirim Dogan & Kitai Kim. Depositing organization: Memorial Sloan-Kettering Cancer Center.
Backbone
  Vector backbone: pUltra-Chili
  Backbone manufacturer: Moore Lab, Addgene plasmid 48687
  Modifications to backbone: dtomato was replaced with AmCyam
  Vector type: Mammalian Expression, Lentiviral
Growth in bacteria
  Bacterial resistance: Ampicillin, 100 μg/mL
  Growth temperature: 30°C
  Growth strain: Stbl3
  Copy number: High Copy
Gene/Insert 1
  Gene/Insert name: luciferase
  Cloning method: Restriction Enzyme; 5′ cloning site XbaI (not destroyed); 3′ cloning site BamHI (not destroyed)
  Sequencing primers: 5′ NA
Gene/Insert 2
  Gene/Insert name: Reverse TET-Transactivator 3 (alt name: RTTA3)
  Mutation: loxP5171
  Cloning method: Restriction Enzyme; 5′ cloning site NheI (not destroyed); 3′ cloning site EcoRI (not destroyed)
  Sequencing primers: 5′ Luc-F; 3′ WPRE-R
Terms and licenses: Academic/Nonprofit Terms; Industry Terms: Not Available to Industry
Depositor comments: loxP5171 at positions after cppt and before WPRE Identical to pUltra-puro-luc-RTTA3 (Addgene plasmid 58764) but puro is replaced by AmCyan, for FACS Sorting instead of puro selection.
How to cite: pUltra-Smurf-luc-RTTA3 was a gift from Yildirim Dogan & Kitai Kim (Addgene plasmid # 59438 ; http://n2t.net/addgene:59438 ; RRID:Addgene_59438)
