>Addgene plasmid #59438 | pUltra-Smurf-luc-RTTA3 | addgene partial sequence | sequence record 93935 | LucNRev 5'-CCTTATGCAGTTGCTCTCC-3'
CGCCGGGCCTTTCTTTATGTTTTTGGCGTCTTCCATACTAGAAGGCCCGGGATTCTCCTCCACGTCACCT
GCTTGTTTGAGTAGTGAGAAGTTTGTTGCTCCAGATCCCTTGTACACGAAGGGCACCACGGAGGTGATGT
GGGCCACGGCGTGCTCGGTCAGCTGCACGCTGTTGCCGCCCTTGTCCAGGTCGGTTCTGGCGATGCGGTG
CTCCACCACGTGGTTGGGGGGCATGGTCACGGGCTTCTTGGTCTTGTAGGAGGTGTGGAACTGGCATCTG
TAGTTGCCGCCGCCCTGCAGCATCAGGAAGGCGGTCACGTCGCCCTTCAAGATGCCGTCGCACACGGTCA
TCTTCTCGAAGGAGGGGTCCCA
