>Addgene plasmid #59438 | pUltra-Smurf-luc-RTTA3 | addgene partial sequence | sequence record 97843 | Luc-F 5'-CAGTCAAGTAACAACCGCGA-3'
TAAAGGCCAAGAAGGGCGGAAAGATCGCCGTGAGATCCGGCTCCGGCGAGGGCAGGGGAAGTCTACTAAC
ATGCGGGGACGTGGAGGAAAATCCCGGCCCAGCTAGTATGTCCAGACTGGACAAGAGCAAAGTCATAAAC
GGAGCTCTGGAATTACTCAATGGTGTCGGTATCGAAGGCCTGACGACAAGGAAACTCGCTCAAAAGCTGG
GAGTTGAGCAGCCTACCCTGTACTGGCACGTGAAGAACAAGCGGGCCCTGCTCGATGCCCTGCCAATCGA
GATGCTGGACAGGCATCATACCCACTTCTGCCCCCTGGAAGGCGAGTCATGGCAAGACTTTCTGCGGAAC
AACGCC
